>Addgene plasmid #32081 | pCDNAFlagMenin(S394A, T397A, S399A) | addgene partial sequence | sequence record 37293 | CMV-F 5'-CGCAAATGGGCGGTAGGCGTG-3'
CGNNGGGNTTAGCAGAGCTCNTGGCTACTAGAGAACCCACTGCTTACTGGCTTATCGAAATTAATACGAC
TCACTATAGGGAGACCCAAGCTTACCATGGACTACAAGGACGACGATGACAAGGGATCCATGGGGCTGAA
GGCCGCCCAGAAGACGCTGTTCCCGCTGCGCTCCATCGACGACGTGGTGCGCCTGTTTGCTGCCGAGCTG
GGCCGAGAGGAGCCGGACCTGGTGCTCCTTTCCTTGGTGCTGGGCTTCGTGGAGCATTTTCTGGCTGTCA
ACCGCGTCATCCCTACCAACGTTCCCGAGCTCACCTTCCAGCCCAGCCCCGCCCCCGACCCGCCTGGCGG
CCTCACCTACTTTCCCGTGGCCGACCTGTCTATCATCGCCGCCCTCTATGCCCGCTTCACCGCCCAGATC
CGAGGCGCCGTCGACCTGTCCCTCTATCCTCGAGAAGGGGGTGTCTCCAGCCGTGAGCTGGTGAAGAAGG
TCTCCGATGTCATATGGAACAGCCTCAGCCGCTCCTACTTCAAGGATCGGGCCCACATCCAGTCCCTCTT
CAGCTTCATCACAGGCACCAAATTGGACAGCTCCGGTGTGGCCTTTGCTGTGGTTGGGGCCTGCCAGGCC
CTGGGTCTCCGGGATGTCCACCTCGCCCTGTCTGAGGATCATGCCTGGGTAGTGTTTGGGCCCAATGGGG
AGCAGACAGCTGAGGTCACCTGGCACGGCAAGGGCAACGAGGACCGCAGGGGCCAGACAGTCAATGCCGG
TGTGGCTGAGCGGAGCTGGCTGTACCTGAAAGGATCATACATGCGCTGTGACCGCAAGATGGAGGTGGCG
TTCATGGTGTGTGCCATCAACCCTTCCATTGACCTGCACACCGACTCGTG
