>Addgene plasmid #32081 | pCDNAFlagMenin(S394A, T397A, S399A) | addgene partial sequence | sequence record 37757 | BGH-R
ACTATAGAATAGGGCCCTCTAGATGCATGCTCGAGCGGCCGCCAGTGTGATGGATATCTGCAGAATTCAC
TAGTGATTCGCTTAAGTCAGAGGCCTTTGCGCTGCCGCTTGAGGAAAGACAGAGTGTAGTCACTAGGGGT
GGACACTTTCTGCTTCTTCATCTGCACTTGCGACTGTGCCGTGAGTTGCAGCTTGATGGCGCTCGAGTTG
ATCTTGGTGGCCACCAGCAGCTCCTTCATGCCCTTCATCTTCTCACTCTGGAAAGTGAGCACTGGACCCT
CCGGCGGTGGTGATGCTGCGGGTGCTGGCACCTGAGCCGTGCTGCCACCTTCAGGGCCTCGGGCTGTGCC
AGCGACAGTCCCAGGAGGCTTCCGGGGGGGTCCTGACACTGCACCCTGGCCGGTGCCCAGGCCCTTGTCC
AGTGCTGGCTTCTTGGGCGGCGGGGGCTCCTCTGGCTTGGACTCCCGCCGTGGGCCCCGCCGCCGGCCTT
CCCGGGCTTCCTCGCCCCACGGCTCCTCGGCCTCGGCCGCCTCGGCCTCTCGGCTCACTATGCGCACCTT
CTGCCGCACCTGTCCCTCAAAACGGCCTAAGGACTGCACAAGAAAGGTGGCCCAGCCCACGTGCAGCACA
GGCGTGGGACTGCCCTCCTCCCATTTGCAGATGCCGTCGTAGAATCGCAGCAGGTGGGCGAAGCACTCAG
GGTCCTGGAGGGCGGAACCTTGGGCCTGGGCGCCCTGGGCTTGCTCCCCCGGCCGCTCCTCGCCCGCCTC
CAGCAAGCTGGCTGCCTCCTTCAGCAGGTTGGGGATGACATCATTGGCTACTTCAAAGAACTCCTTGTAG
ATCTCCTCGTCTTCCCGGCAGTAGTTGTAGTCCTGGATGACAGTGGCCGT
