[The description below was written by a language model from this plasmid's Addgene catalogue record.]
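Description:
pCDNAFlagMenin(S394A, T397A, S399A) is a mammalian expression plasmid built on a pcDNA backbone and carrying a mutant form of menin, a tumor suppressor protein. It is propagated in E. coli under ampicillin selection. It also carries a neomycin resistance marker, so transfected mammalian cells can be selected with G418, for example to derive stable lines. The record lists the copy number as unknown and does not describe the origin of replication. No feature table or sequence annotation is provided, so other backbone elements cannot be confirmed.

The menin coding sequence is driven by the CMV promoter, a strong constitutive viral promoter widely used for high-level expression in mammalian cells. The protein is made with an N-terminal Flag epitope supplied by the backbone, which allows detection or immunoprecipitation with anti-Flag antibodies and distinguishes it from endogenous menin. The insert carries three substitutions, S394A, T397A and S399A. Each replaces a serine or threonine with alanine, which cannot be phosphorylated. The associated publication concerns phosphorylation of menin in response to DNA damage. In that context the construct most plausibly serves as a phospho-deficient mutant for testing whether these clustered residues are modification sites and what their loss does to menin, in comparison with the wild-type protein, although the record does not state this purpose explicitly. The species of origin of the menin sequence is not recorded. The insert was cloned by restriction enzymes, but the sites used are unknown.
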