Addgene plasmid #32081: pCDNAFlagMenin(S394A, T397A, S399A)
Depositing lab: Matthew Meyerson. Depositing organization: Dana-Farber Cancer Institute. Publication: The menin tumor suppressor protein is phosphorylated in response to DNA damage. Francis J, Lin W, Rozenblatt-Rosen O, Meyerson M. PLoS One. 2011 . 6(1):e16119. 10.1371/journal.pone.0016119 PubMed 21264250.
Backbone
  Vector backbone: pcDNA
  Vector type: Mammalian Expression
  Selectable markers: Neomycin (select with G418)
Growth in bacteria
  Bacterial resistance: Ampicillin, 100 μg/mL
  Growth temperature: 37°C
  Growth strain: DH5alpha
  Copy number: Unknown
Gene/Insert
  Gene/Insert name: Menin
  Mutation: S394A,T397A, S399A
  Promoter: CMV
  Tag / fusion protein: Flag (N terminal on backbone)
  Cloning method: Restriction Enzyme; 5′ cloning site unknown (unknown if destroyed); 3′ cloning site unknown (unknown if destroyed)
  Sequencing primers: 5′ CMV-F
Terms and licenses: Academic/Nonprofit Terms; Industry Terms: Not Available to Industry
How to cite: pCDNAFlagMenin(S394A, T397A, S399A) was a gift from Matthew Meyerson (Addgene plasmid # 32081 ; http://n2t.net/addgene:32081 ; RRID:Addgene_32081)
